>Addgene plasmid #240591 | pET21a asyn(66-140) E83K/K97E | addgene full sequence | sequence record 481915 | Addgene NGS Result
TGGCGAATGGG
[124 nt withheld, positions 12-135]
C
[91 nt withheld, positions 137-227]
A
[49 nt withheld, positions 229-277]
CCTTTGACGTTGGAGTCCACGTTCTTT
[37 nt withheld, positions 305-341]
ACCCTATCTCGGTCTATTCTTTTGATTTATAAGGGATTTTGCCGATTTCGGCCTATTGGTTAAAAAATGA
GCTGATTTAACAAAAATTTAACGCGAATTTTAACAAAATATTAACGCTTACAATTTAGGTGGCACTTTTC
GGGGAAATGTGCGCGGAACCCCTATTTGTTTATTTTTCTAAATACATTCAAATATGTATCCGCTCATGAG
ACAATAACCCTGATAAATGCTTCAATAATATTGAAAAAGGAAGAGTATGAGTATTCAACATTTCCGTGTC
GCCCTTATTCCCTTTTTTGCGGCATTTTGCCTTCCTGTTTTTGCTCACCCAGAAACGCTGGTGAAAGTAA
AAGATGCTGAAGATCAGTTGGGTGCACGAGTGGGTTACATCGAACTGGATCTCAACAGCGGTAAGATCCT
TGAGAGTTTTCGCCCCGAAGAACGTTTTCCAATGATGAGCACTTTTAAAGTTCTGCTATGTGGCGCGGTA
TTATCCCGTATTGACGCCGGGCAAGAGCAACTCGGTCGCCGCATACACTATTCTCAGAATGACTTGGTTG
AGTACTCACCAGTCACAGAAAAGCATCTTACGGATGGCATGACAGTAAGAGAATTATGCAGTGCTGCCAT
AACCATGAGTGATAACACTGCGGCCAACTTACTTCTGACAACGATCGGAGGACCGAAGGAGCTAACCGCT
TTTTTGCACAACATGGGGGATCATGTAACTCGCCTTGATCGTTGGGAACCGGAGCTGAATGAAGCCATAC
CAAACGACGAGCGTGACACCACGATGCCTGCAGCAATGGCAACAACGTTGCGCAAACTATTAACTGGCGA
ACTACTTACTCTAGCTTCCCGGCAACAATTAATAGACTGGATGGAGGCGGATAAAGTTGCAGGACCACTT
CTGCGCTCGGCCCTTCCGGCTGGCTGGTTTATTGCTGATAAATCTGGAGCCGGTGAGCGTGGGTCTCGCG
GTATCATTGCAGCACTGGGGCCAGATGGTAAGCCCTCCCGTATCGTAGTTATCTACACGACGGGGAGTCA
GGCAACTATGGATGAACGAAATAGACAGATCGCTGAGATAGGTGCCTCACTGATTAAGCATTGGTAACTG
TCAGACCAAGTTTACTCATATATACTTTAGATTGATTTAAAACTTCATTTTTAATTTAAAAGGATCTAGG
TGAAGATCCTTTTTGATAATCTCATGACCAAAATCCCTTAACGTGAGTTTTCGTTCCACTGAGCGTCAGA
CCCCGTAGAAAAGATCAAAGGATCTTCTTGAGATCCTTTTTTTCTGCGCGTAATCTGCTGCTTGCAAACA
AAAAAACCACCGCTACCAGCGGTGGTTTGTTTGCCGGATCAAGAGCTACCAACTCTTTTTCCGAAGGTAA
CTGGCTTCAGCAGAGCGCAGATACCAAATACTGTCCTTCTAGTGTAGCCGTAGTTAGGCCACCACTTCAA
GAACTCTGTAGCACCGCCTACATACCTCGCTCTGCTAATCCTGTTACCAGTGGCTGCTGCCAGTGGCGAT
AAGTCGTGTCTTACCGGGTTGGACTCAAGACGATAGTTACCGGATAAGGCGCAGCGGTCGGGCTGAACGG
GGGGTTCGTGCACACAGCCCAGCTTGGAGCGAACGACCTACACCGAACTGAGATACCTACAGCGTGAGCT
ATGAGAAAGCGCCACGCTTCCCGAAGGGAGAAAGGCGGACAGGTATCCGGTAAGCGGCAGGGTCGGAACA
GGAGAGCGCACGAGGGAGCTTCCAGGGGGAAACGCCTGGTATCTTTATAGTCCTGTCGGGTTTCGCCACC
TCTGACTTGAGCGTCGATTTTTGTGATGCTCGTCAGGGGGGCGGAGCCTATGGAAAAACGCCAGCAACGC
GGCCTTTTTACGGTTCCTGGCCTTTTGCTGGCCTTTTGCTCACATGTTCTTTCCTGCGTTATCCCCTGAT
TCTGTGGATAACCGTATTACCGCCTTTGAGTGAGCTGATACCGCTCGCCGCAGCCGAACGACCGAGCGCA
GCGAGTCAGTGAGCGAGGAAGCGGAAGAGCGCCTGATGCGGTATTTTCTCCTTACGCATCTGTGCGGTAT
TTCACACCGCAATGGTGCACTCTCAGTACAATCTGCTCTGATGCCGCATAGTTAAGCCAGTATACACTCC
GCTATCGCTACGTGACTGGGTCATGGCTGCGCCCCGACACCCGCCAACACCCGCTGACGCGCCCTGACGG
GCTTGTCTGCTCCCGGCATCCGCTTACAGACAAGCTGTGACCGTCTCCGGGAGCTGCATGTGTCAGAGGT
TTTCACCGTCATCACCGAAACGCGCGAGGCAGCTGCGGTAAAGCTCATCAGCGTGGTCGTGAAGCGATTC
ACAGATGTCTGCCTGTTCATCCGCGTCCAGCTCGTTGAGTTTCTCCAGAAGCGTTAATGTCTGGCTTCTG
ATAAAGCGGGCCATGTTAAGGGCGGTTTTTTCCTGTTTGGTCACTGATGCCTCCGTGTAAGGGGGATTTC
TGTTCATGGGGGTAATGATACCGATGAAACGAGAGAGGATGCTCACGATACGGGTTACTGATGATGAACA
TGCCCGGTTACTGGAACGTTGTGAGGGTAAACAACTGGCGGTATGGATGCGGCGGGACCAGAGAAAAATC
ACTCAGGGTCAATGCCAGCGCTTCGTTAATACAGATGTAGGTGTTCCACAGGGTAGCCAGCAGCATCCTG
CGATGCAGATCCGGAACATAATGGTGCAGGGCGCTGACTTCCGCGTTTCCAGACTTTACGAAACACGGAA
ACCGAAGACCATTCATGTTGTTGCTCAGGTCGCAGACGTTTTGCAGCAGCAGTCGCTTCACGTTCGCTCG
CGTATCGGTGATTCATTCTGCTAACCAGTAAGGCAACCCCGCCAGCCTAGCCGGGTCCTCAACGACAGGA
GCACGATCATGCGCACCCGTGGGGCCGCCATGCCGGCGATAATGGCCTGCTTCTCGCCGAAACGTTTGGT
GGCGGGACCAGTGACGAAGGCTTGAGCGAGGGCGTGCAAGATTCCGAATACCGCAAGCGACAGGCCGATC
ATCGTCGCGCTCCAGCGAAAGCGGTCCTCGCCGAAAATGACCCAGAGCGCTGCCGGCACCTGTCCTACGA
GTTGCATGATAAAGAAGACAGTCATAAGTGCGGCGACGATAGTCATGCCCCGCGCCCACCGGAAGGAGCT
GACTGGGTTGAAGGCTCTCAAGGGCATCGGTCGAGATCCCGGTGCCTAATGAGTGAGCTAACTTACATTA
ATTGCGTTGCGCTCACTGCCCGCTTTCCAGTCGGGAAACCTGTCGTGCCAGCTGCATTAATGAATCGGCC
AACGCGCGGGGAGAGGCGGTTTGCGTATTGGGCGCCAGGGTGGTTTTTCTTTTCACCAGTGAGACGGGCA
ACAGCTGATTGCCCTTCACCGCCTGGCCCTGAGAGAGTTGCAGCAAGCGGTCCACGCTGGTTTGCCCCAG
CAGGCGAAAATCCTGTTTGATGGTGGTTAACGGCGGGATATAACATGAGCTGTCTTCGGTATCGTCGTAT
CCCACTACCGAGATATCCGCACCAACGCGCAGCCCGGACTCGGTAATGGCGCGCATTGCGCCCAGCGCCA
TCTGATCGTTGGCAACCAGCATCGCAGTGGGAACGATGCCCTCATTCAGCATTTGCATGGTTTGTTGAAA
ACCGGACATGGCACTCCAGTCGCCTTCCCGTTCCGCTATCGGCTGAATTTGATTGCGAGTGAGATATTTA
TGCCAGCCAGCCAGACGCAGACGCGCCGAGACAGAACTTAATGGGCCCGCTAACAGCGCGATTTGCTGGT
GACCCAATGCGACCAGATGCTCCACGCCCAGTCGCGTACCGTCTTCATGGGAGAAAATAATACTGTTGAT
GGGTGTCTGGTCAGAGACATCAAGAAATAACGCCGGAACATTAGTGCAGGCAGCTTCCACAGCAATGGCA
TCCTGGTCATCCAGCGGATAGTTAATGATCAGCCCACTGACGCGTTGCGCGAGAAGATTGTGCACCGCCG
CTTTACAGGCTTCGACGCCGCTTCGTTCTACCATCGACACCACCACGCTGGCACCCAGTTGATCGGCGCG
AGATTTAATCGCCGCGACAATTTGCGACGGCGCGTGCAGGGCCAGACTGGAGGTGGCAACGCCAATCAGC
AACGACTGTTTGCCCGCCAGTTGTTGTGCCACGCGGTTGGGAATGTAATTCAGCTCCGCCATCGCCGCTT
CCACTTTTTCCCGCGTTTTCGCAGAAACGTGGCTGGCCTGGTTCACCACGCGGGAAACGGTCTGATAAGA
GACACCGGCATACTCTGCGACATCGTATAACGTTACTGGTTTCACATTCACCACCCTGAATTGACTCTCT
TCCGGGCGCTATCATGCCATACCGCGAAAGGTTTTGCGCCATTCGATGGTGTCCGGGATCTCGACGCTCT
CCCTTATGCGACTCCTGCATTAGGAAGCAGCCCAGTAGTAGGTTGAGGCCGTTGAGCACCGCCGCCGCAA
GGAATGGTGCATGCAAGGAGATGGCGCCCAACAGTCCCCCGGCCACGGGGCCTGCCACCATACCCACGCC
GAAACAAGCGCTCATGAGCCCGAAGTGGCGAGCCCGATCTTCCCCATCGGTGATGTCGGCGATATAGGCG
CCAGCAACCGCACCTGTGGCGCCGGTGATGCCGGCCACGATGCGTCCGGCGTAGAGGATCGAGATCTCGA
TCCCGCGAAATTAATACGACTCACTATAGGGGAATTGTGAGCGGATAACAATTCCCCTCTAGAAATAATT
TTGTTTAACTTTAAGAAGGAGATATACATATGCATCACCATCATCACCACGATGACGATGACAAGGTTGG
AGGAGCAGTGGTGACGGGTGTGACAGCAGTAGCCCAGAAGACAGTGAAGGGAGCAGGGAGCATTGCAGCA
GCCACTGGCTTTGTCAAAGAGGACCAGTTGGGCAAGAATGAAGAAGGAGCCCCACAGGAAGGAATTCTGG
AAGATATGCCTGTGGATCCTGACAATGAGGCTTATGAAATGCCTTCTGAGGAAGGGTATCAAGACTATGA
ACCTGAAGCCTAACTCGAGCACCACCACCACCACCACTGAGATCCGGCTGCTAACAAAGCCCGAAAGGAA
GCTGAGTTGGCTGCTGCCACCGCTGAGCAATAACTAGCATAACCCCTTGGGGCCTCTAAACGGGTCTTGA
GGGGTTTTTTGCTGAAAGGAGGAACTATATCCGGAT
Features (pLannotate 1.2.2; 19 found; start..end, strand, type, name):
     12..440     +  rep_origin     f1 ori (sequence partly withheld): f1 bacteriophage origin of replication; arrow indicates direction of (+) strand synthesis
    493..597     +  promoter       AmpR promoter: bla
    598..1458    +  CDS            AmpR: β-lactamase; bla; confers resistance to ampicillin, carbenicillin, and related antibiotics
   1629..2217    +  rep_origin     ori: high-copy-number ColE1/pMB1/pBR322/pUC origin of replication
   2403..2542    -  misc_feature   bom: basis of mobility region from pBR322
   2644..2835    -  CDS            rop: Rop protein, which maintains plasmids at low copy number; rop
   2852..3232    +  CDS            YPB1_ECOLX: Protein predicted: Swiss-Prot protein existence level 4. From Escherichia coli.
   3304..3595    -  CDS            TcR (fragment): tetracycline efflux protein; tet; confers resistance to tetracycline
   3610..3631    -  protein_bind   CAP binding site: CAP binding activates transcription in the presence of cAMP. E. coli catabolite activator protein
   3644..4726    -  CDS            lacI: lac repressor; lacI; The lac repressor binds to the lac operator to inhibit transcription in E. coli. This inhibition can be relieved by adding lactose or isopropyl-β-D-thiogalactopyranoside (IPTG).
   4727..4804    -  promoter       lacI promoter: lacI
   4812..5091    -  CDS            TcR (fragment): tetracycline efflux protein; tet; confers resistance to tetracycline
   5113..5131    +  promoter       T7 promoter: promoter for bacteriophage T7 RNA polymerase
   5132..5156    +  protein_bind   lac operator: The lac repressor binds to the lac operator to inhibit transcription in E. coli. This inhibition can be relieved by adding lactose or isopropyl-β-D-thiogalactopyranoside (IPTG). lac repressor encoded by lacI
   5171..5193    +  RBS            RBS: efficient ribosome binding site from bacteriophage T7 gene 10 (Olins and Rangwala, 1989)
   5237..5461    +  CDS            SNCA (fragment): SYUA_HUMAN - Also known as NACP, PARK1. Experimental evidence at protein level: Swiss-Prot protein existence level 1. Neuronal protein that plays several roles in synaptic activity such as regulation of synaptic vesicle trafficking and subsequent neurotransmitter release. Participates as a monomer in synaptic vesicle exocytosis by enhancing vesicle priming, fusion and dilation of exocytotic fusion pores (PubMed:28288128, PubMed:30404828). Mechanistically, acts by increasing local Ca(2+) release from microdomains which is essential for the enhancement of ATP-induced exocytosis (PubMed:30404828)
   5471..5488    +  CDS            9xHis (fragment): 9xHis affinity tag
   5498..5547    +  CDS            SET1 (fragment): solubility-enhancement tag derived from T7 phage gene 10B
   5555..5602    +  terminator     T7 terminator: transcription terminator for bacteriophage T7 RNA polymerase
