[The description below was written by a language model from this plasmid's Addgene catalogue record and pLannotate feature annotations shown in this document.]
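Description:
pET21a asyn(66-140) E83K/K97E is a bacterial expression plasmid built on the pET21a backbone for overproducing an N-terminally truncated, doubly mutated form of human alpha-synuclein (SNCA) in E. coli. It is maintained through a pBR322-type ColE1 origin accompanied by the bom site and the rop gene, which keeps copy number low as the catalogue entry indicates. Selection is by ampicillin through the bla β-lactamase gene. An f1 phage origin is also present, and the short tetracycline-resistance fragments in the annotation are non-functional remnants of the pBR322 lineage.

The insert encodes residues 66-140 of alpha-synuclein only, carrying the charge-swapping substitutions E83K and K97E. Expression is driven by the T7 promoter, which is followed by a lac operator and the strong phage T7 gene 10 ribosome binding site, and it ends at the T7 terminator. The plasmid-borne lacI gene supplies repressor, so transcription stays off until IPTG is added in a host that provides T7 RNA polymerase.

The catalogue lists a 6xHis tag at the N terminus of the insert. The feature table, however, annotates a His-tag sequence only downstream of the SNCA fragment, where pET21a normally carries its optional C-terminal tag. A gap of about 40 nt between the ribosome binding site and the annotated SNCA fragment could hold an N-terminal tag, but the annotation does not confirm this. The record also does not show whether the downstream His sequence is translated.

The stated purpose is overexpression of the truncated protein. The associated publication concerns the charged residues needed for fibril formation by a lysosome-derived alpha-synuclein truncation.
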