Addgene plasmid #240591: pET21a asyn(66-140) E83K/K97E
Purpose: Overexpress truncated alpha-Synuclein protein
Depositing lab: Jennifer Lee. Depositing organization: National Heart, Lung, and Blood Institute (NHLBI). Publication: Defining essential charged residues in fibril formation of a lysosomal derived N-terminal alpha-synuclein truncation. McGlinchey RP, Ramos S, Dimitriadis EK, Wilson CB, Lee JC. Nat Commun. 2025 Apr 23;16(1):3825. doi: 10.1038/s41467-025-58899-9. PubMed 40268916.
Backbone
  Vector backbone: pET21a
  Vector type: Bacterial Expression
Growth in bacteria
  Bacterial resistance: Ampicillin, 100 μg/mL
  Growth temperature: 37°C
  Growth strain: DH5alpha
  Copy number: Low Copy
Gene/Insert
  Gene/Insert name: aSyn
  Species: H. sapiens (human)
  Mutation: aa 66-140 only, E83K, K97E
  Entrez Gene: SNCA (a.k.a. NACP, PARK1, PARK4, PD1)
  Promoter: T7
  Tag / fusion protein: 6xHis (N terminal on insert)
  Cloning method: Other
  Sequencing primers: 5′ T7 fwd
Terms and licenses: Academic/Nonprofit Terms; Industry Terms: Not Available to Industry
How to cite: pET21a asyn(66-140) E83K/K97E was a gift from Jennifer Lee (Addgene plasmid # 240591 ; http://n2t.net/addgene:240591 ; RRID:Addgene_240591)
